>Addgene plasmid #158900 | JGI_018061 | addgene full sequence | sequence record 316001 | Addgene NGS Result
CCTCTAGAAATAATTTTGTTTAACTTTAAGAAGGAGATATACCATGGGCAGCAGCCATCATCATCATCAT
CACAGCAGCGGCCTGGTGCCGCGCGGCAGCCATATGGTTCATCAGAACGTAGCACTTCTTGCCCTCGCGA
CGACCTTACCCGATGATGTTACTACCAGTGATGAGATTGATGAACGGCTGGGGGAAACACTGCGACGCCT
ACGCGTCCCACGTCGCATGTTACAGCGCGTCGCGGGCGTTCATGAACGCAGACGTTGGGCGAAGGACCAG
AGTTTTGTATCCGCAGCGGTTGCGGCCGGAGAAAAAGCACTGGCGGAAGCGGGCGTCGCCCCGTCTGAAG
TGGGTTTGATTATAAACACTTCGGTGACTAGGCCGCATTTAGAGCCGTCTGTAGCAGTACGGATGCACGA
CGGTTTGGGACTGCCGTCCAGTGCAATGAATTTCGATATTGCAAATGCGTGCCTGGGCTTCGTAAATGGG
ATGACCGTTGCGGCCTCGATGATCGATGCAGGTCAGATAAGGTATGCCATCGTTATCGATGGTGAAGACG
CCGATGAAATGCAGGATCGGACTATTGAAAGGCTGAGCCGTCCGACAACCACGCGTGAAGATTTCATGAA
TGAATTCGCTTCCCTTACCTTGGGTAGCGGGGCCGCGGCCGTGGTGCTGGGACCTGCAGATGCACACCCA
GTGGGCCATCGCATTCTGGGTGGAGTGACTCGTGCCGCGACACAGTTTCATGAAGTGTGCGTTGGATCTG
TAGATGGCATGATCACTGATACGAAGGCGCTGCTTAAGGGAGGTATGGAACTGGTCGTAGCAGCGTGGAA
GGATGCCCGTGAACATTTCTCATGGAGCTCCATGGATAGGTATATCCTTCATCAGGTTAGTGATGTTCAT
ACTGATGCAATTGTCAAGGCTGCCCGTCTAGATCGCAGTAAAGTTCCACTGACATATCCGCGACACGGAA
ACGTAGGTCCCGCTTCAATACCGATCACACTGGCTGAACAGGCTCCGAGCCTTGCGCCTGGGGATAGAGT
TCTTCTGATGGGCGTTGGCAGCGGTCTTAATACGTCGATGATGGAAATTGCCTGGTAACTCGAGCACCAC
CACCACCACCACTGAGATCCGGCTGCTAACAAAGCCCGAAAGGAAGCTGAGTTGGCTGCTGCCACCGCTG
AGCAATAACTAGCATAACCCCTTGGGGCCTCTAAACGGGTCTTGAGGGGTTTTTTGCTGAAAGGAGGAAC
TATATCCGGATTGGCGAATGGG
[124 nt withheld, positions 1283-1406]
C
[91 nt withheld, positions 1408-1498]
A
[49 nt withheld, positions 1500-1548]
CCTTTGACGTTGGAGTCCACGTTCTTT
[37 nt withheld, positions 1576-1612]
ACCCTATCTCGGTCTATTCTTTTGATTTATAAGGGATTTTGCCGATTTCGGCCTATTGGTTAAAAAATGA
GCTGATTTAACAAAAATTTAACGCGAATTTTAACAAAATATTAACGCTTACAATTTAGGTGGCACTTTTC
GGGGAAATGTGCGCGGAACCCCTATTTGTTTATTTTTCTAAATACATTCAAATATGTATCCGCTCATGAA
TTAATTCTTAGAAAAACTCATCGAGCATCAAATGAAACTGCAATTTATTCATATCAGGATTATCAATACC
ATATTTTTGAAAAAGCCGTTTCTGTAATGAAGGAGAAAACTCACCGAGGCAGTTCCATAGGATGGCAAGA
TCCTGGTATCGGTCTGCGATTCCGACTCGTCCAACATCAATACAACCTATTAATTTCCCCTCGTCAAAAA
TAAGGTTATCAAGTGAGAAATCACCATGAGTGACGACTGAATCCGGTGAGAATGGCAAAAGTTTATGCAT
TTCTTTCCAGACTTGTTCAACAGGCCAGCCATTACGCTCGTCATCAAAATCACTCGCATCAACCAAACCG
TTATTCATTCGTGATTGCGCCTGAGCGAGACGAAATACGCGATCGCTGTTAAAAGGACAATTACAAACAG
GAATCGAATGCAACCGGCGCAGGAACACTGCCAGCGCATCAACAATATTTTCACCTGAATCAGGATATTC
TTCTAATACCTGGAATGCTGTTTTCCCGGGGATCGCAGTGGTGAGTAACCATGCATCATCAGGAGTACGG
ATAAAATGCTTGATGGTCGGAAGAGGCATAAATTCCGTCAGCCAGTTTAGTCTGACCATCTCATCTGTAA
CATCATTGGCAACGCTACCTTTGCCATGTTTCAGAAACAACTCTGGCGCATCGGGCTTCCCATACAATCG
ATAGATTGTCGCACCTGATTGCCCGACATTATCGCGAGCCCATTTATACCCATATAAATCAGCATCCATG
TTGGAATTTAATCGCGGCCTAGAGCAAGACGTTTCCCGTTGAATATGGCTCATAACACCCCTTGTATTAC
TGTTTATGTAAGCAGACAGTTTTATTGTTCATGACCAAAATCCCTTAACGTGAGTTTTCGTTCCACTGAG
CGTCAGACCCCGTAGAAAAGATCAAAGGATCTTCTTGAGATCCTTTTTTTCTGCGCGTAATCTGCTGCTT
GCAAACAAAAAAACCACCGCTACCAGCGGTGGTTTGTTTGCCGGATCAAGAGCTACCAACTCTTTTTCCG
AAGGTAACTGGCTTCAGCAGAGCGCAGATACCAAATACTGTCCTTCTAGTGTAGCCGTAGTTAGGCCACC
ACTTCAAGAACTCTGTAGCACCGCCTACATACCTCGCTCTGCTAATCCTGTTACCAGTGGCTGCTGCCAG
TGGCGATAAGTCGTGTCTTACCGGGTTGGACTCAAGACGATAGTTACCGGATAAGGCGCAGCGGTCGGGC
TGAACGGGGGGTTCGTGCACACAGCCCAGCTTGGAGCGAACGACCTACACCGAACTGAGATACCTACAGC
GTGAGCTATGAGAAAGCGCCACGCTTCCCGAAGGGAGAAAGGCGGACAGGTATCCGGTAAGCGGCAGGGT
CGGAACAGGAGAGCGCACGAGGGAGCTTCCAGGGGGAAACGCCTGGTATCTTTATAGTCCTGTCGGGTTT
CGCCACCTCTGACTTGAGCGTCGATTTTTGTGATGCTCGTCAGGGGGGCGGAGCCTATGGAAAAACGCCA
GCAACGCGGCCTTTTTACGGTTCCTGGCCTTTTGCTGGCCTTTTGCTCACATGTTCTTTCCTGCGTTATC
CCCTGATTCTGTGGATAACCGTATTACCGCCTTTGAGTGAGCTGATACCGCTCGCCGCAGCCGAACGACC
GAGCGCAGCGAGTCAGTGAGCGAGGAAGCGGAAGAGCGCCTGATGCGGTATTTTCTCCTTACGCATCTGT
GCGGTATTTCACACCGCAATGGTGCACTCTCAGTACAATCTGCTCTGATGCCGCATAGTTAAGCCAGTAT
ACACTCCGCTATCGCTACGTGACTGGGTCATGGCTGCGCCCCGACACCCGCCAACACCCGCTGACGCGCC
CTGACGGGCTTGTCTGCTCCCGGCATCCGCTTACAGACAAGCTGTGACCGTCTCCGGGAGCTGCATGTGT
CAGAGGTTTTCACCGTCATCACCGAAACGCGCGAGGCAGCTGCGGTAAAGCTCATCAGCGTGGTCGTGAA
GCGATTCACAGATGTCTGCCTGTTCATCCGCGTCCAGCTCGTTGAGTTTCTCCAGAAGCGTTAATGTCTG
GCTTCTGATAAAGCGGGCCATGTTAAGGGCGGTTTTTTCCTGTTTGGTCACTGATGCCTCCGTGTAAGGG
GGATTTCTGTTCATGGGGGTAATGATACCGATGAAACGAGAGAGGATGCTCACGATACGGGTTACTGATG
ATGAACATGCCCGGTTACTGGAACGTTGTGAGGGTAAACAACTGGCGGTATGGATGCGGCGGGACCAGAG
AAAAATCACTCAGGGTCAATGCCAGCGCTTCGTTAATACAGATGTAGGTGTTCCACAGGGTAGCCAGCAG
CATCCTGCGATGCAGATCCGGAACATAATGGTGCAGGGCGCTGACTTCCGCGTTTCCAGACTTTACGAAA
CACGGAAACCGAAGACCATTCATGTTGTTGCTCAGGTCGCAGACGTTTTGCAGCAGCAGTCGCTTCACGT
TCGCTCGCGTATCGGTGATTCATTCTGCTAACCAGTAAGGCAACCCCGCCAGCCTAGCCGGGTCCTCAAC
GACAGGAGCACGATCATGCGCACCCGTGGGGCCGCCATGCCGGCGATAATGGCCTGCTTCTCGCCGAAAC
GTTTGGTGGCGGGACCAGTGACGAAGGCTTGAGCGAGGGCGTGCAAGATTCCGAATACCGCAAGCGACAG
GCCGATCATCGTCGCGCTCCAGCGAAAGCGGTCCTCGCCGAAAATGACCCAGAGCGCTGCCGGCACCTGT
CCTACGAGTTGCATGATAAAGAAGACAGTCATAAGTGCGGCGACGATAGTCATGCCCCGCGCCCACCGGA
AGGAGCTGACTGGGTTGAAGGCTCTCAAGGGCATCGGTCGAGATCCCGGTGCCTAATGAGTGAGCTAACT
TACATTAATTGCGTTGCGCTCACTGCCCGCTTTCCAGTCGGGAAACCTGTCGTGCCAGCTGCATTAATGA
ATCGGCCAACGCGCGGGGAGAGGCGGTTTGCGTATTGGGCGCCAGGGTGGTTTTTCTTTTCACCAGTGAG
ACGGGCAACAGCTGATTGCCCTTCACCGCCTGGCCCTGAGAGAGTTGCAGCAAGCGGTCCACGCTGGTTT
GCCCCAGCAGGCGAAAATCCTGTTTGATGGTGGTTAACGGCGGGATATAACATGAGCTGTCTTCGGTATC
GTCGTATCCCACTACCGAGATATCCGCACCAACGCGCAGCCCGGACTCGGTAATGGCGCGCATTGCGCCC
AGCGCCATCTGATCGTTGGCAACCAGCATCGCAGTGGGAACGATGCCCTCATTCAGCATTTGCATGGTTT
GTTGAAAACCGGACATGGCACTCCAGTCGCCTTCCCGTTCCGCTATCGGCTGAATTTGATTGCGAGTGAG
ATATTTATGCCAGCCAGCCAGACGCAGACGCGCCGAGACAGAACTTAATGGGCCCGCTAACAGCGCGATT
TGCTGGTGACCCAATGCGACCAGATGCTCCACGCCCAGTCGCGTACCGTCTTCATGGGAGAAAATAATAC
TGTTGATGGGTGTCTGGTCAGAGACATCAAGAAATAACGCCGGAACATTAGTGCAGGCAGCTTCCACAGC
AATGGCATCCTGGTCATCCAGCGGATAGTTAATGATCAGCCCACTGACGCGTTGCGCGAGAAGATTGTGC
ACCGCCGCTTTACAGGCTTCGACGCCGCTTCGTTCTACCATCGACACCACCACGCTGGCACCCAGTTGAT
CGGCGCGAGATTTAATCGCCGCGACAATTTGCGACGGCGCGTGCAGGGCCAGACTGGAGGTGGCAACGCC
AATCAGCAACGACTGTTTGCCCGCCAGTTGTTGTGCCACGCGGTTGGGAATGTAATTCAGCTCCGCCATC
GCCGCTTCCACTTTTTCCCGCGTTTTCGCAGAAACGTGGCTGGCCTGGTTCACCACGCGGGAAACGGTCT
GATAAGAGACACCGGCATACTCTGCGACATCGTATAACGTTACTGGTTTCACATTCACCACCCTGAATTG
ACTCTCTTCCGGGCGCTATCATGCCATACCGCGAAAGGTTTTGCGCCATTCGATGGTGTCCGGGATCTCG
ACGCTCTCCCTTATGCGACTCCTGCATTAGGAAGCAGCCCAGTAGTAGGTTGAGGCCGTTGAGCACCGCC
GCCGCAAGGAATGGTGCATGCAAGGAGATGGCGCCCAACAGTCCCCCGGCCACGGGGCCTGCCACCATAC
CCACGCCGAAACAAGCGCTCATGAGCCCGAAGTGGCGAGCCCGATCTTCCCCATCGGTGATGTCGGCGAT
ATAGGCGCCAGCAACCGCACCTGTGGCGCCGGTGATGCCGGCCACGATGCGTCCGGCGTAGAGGATCGAG
ATCTCGATCCCGCGAAATTAATACGACTCACTATAGGGGAATTGTGAGCGGATAACAATTCC
Features (pLannotate 1.2.2; 20 found; start..end, strand, type, name):
     15..37      +  RBS            RBS: efficient ribosome binding site from bacteriophage T7 gene 10 (Olins and Rangwala, 1989)
     56..72      +  CDS            capTEV™ (fragment): composite tag for in vivo biotinylation, TEV protease cleavage, and 6xHis tagging
     83..100     +  CDS            thrombin site: thrombin recognition and cleavage site
   1115..1132    +  CDS            9xHis (fragment): 9xHis affinity tag
   1142..1191    +  CDS            SET1 (fragment): solubility-enhancement tag derived from T7 phage gene 10B
   1199..1246    +  terminator     T7 terminator: transcription terminator for bacteriophage T7 RNA polymerase
   1283..1711    +  rep_origin     f1 ori (sequence partly withheld): f1 bacteriophage origin of replication; arrow indicates direction of (+) strand synthesis
   1764..1821    +  promoter       AmpR promoter (fragment): bla
   1830..2645    -  CDS            KanR: aminoglycoside phosphotransferase; aph(3')-Ia; confers resistance to kanamycin in bacteria or G418 (Geneticin®) in eukaryotes
   2767..3355    +  rep_origin     ori: high-copy-number ColE1/pMB1/pBR322/pUC origin of replication
   3541..3680    -  misc_feature   bom: basis of mobility region from pBR322
   3782..3973    -  CDS            rop: Rop protein, which maintains plasmids at low copy number; rop
   3990..4370    +  CDS            YPB1_ECOLX: Protein predicted: Swiss-Prot protein existence level 4. From Escherichia coli.
   4442..4733    -  CDS            TcR (fragment): tetracycline efflux protein; tet; confers resistance to tetracycline
   4748..4769    -  protein_bind   CAP binding site: CAP binding activates transcription in the presence of cAMP. E. coli catabolite activator protein
   4782..5864    -  CDS            lacI: lac repressor; lacI; The lac repressor binds to the lac operator to inhibit transcription in E. coli. This inhibition can be relieved by adding lactose or isopropyl-β-D-thiogalactopyranoside (IPTG).
   5865..5942    -  promoter       lacI promoter: lacI
   5950..6229    -  CDS            TcR (fragment): tetracycline efflux protein; tet; confers resistance to tetracycline
   6251..6269    +  promoter       T7 promoter: promoter for bacteriophage T7 RNA polymerase
   6270..6294    +  protein_bind   lac operator: The lac repressor binds to the lac operator to inhibit transcription in E. coli. This inhibition can be relieved by adding lactose or isopropyl-β-D-thiogalactopyranoside (IPTG). lac repressor encoded by lacI
