[The description below was written by a language model from this plasmid's Addgene catalogue record and pLannotate feature annotations shown in this document.]
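Description:
JGI_018061 is a bacterial expression plasmid built on the pET28b backbone, carrying a synthetic open reading frame designated WP_100422947_1 (also labelled Batch220B_p034) that was assembled by Gibson cloning into the NdeI/XhoI-opened vector. It is catalogued as a synthetic biology construct within a collection aimed at hydrocarbon structures for fuels and chemicals. The record does not state what protein the insert encodes or its function, and the feature table leaves the insert itself unannotated; it presumably occupies the roughly 1 kb gap between the thrombin site and the downstream His-tag match.

The expression cassette follows the standard pET arrangement. A T7 promoter with an adjacent lac operator drives transcription, followed by the T7 gene 10 ribosome binding site, and a T7 terminator closes the unit. The plasmid-borne lacI gene, under its own promoter, supplies the repressor, so expression depends on a host providing T7 RNA polymerase and is inducible with IPTG. Upstream of the insert are a short histidine-tag match (annotated as a capTEV fragment) and a thrombin cleavage site, consistent with the cleavable N-terminal His tag of pET28. A second His-tag fragment lies downstream, but whether it is translated depends on the presence of a stop codon in the insert, which the record does not show. The "SET1" and tetracycline-resistance fragment annotations are probably incidental matches to backbone sequence rather than functional parts.

Selection is by kanamycin through the aph(3')-Ia gene. Replication uses a pBR322/ColE1-type origin accompanied by rop and the bom region; the catalogue lists it as high copy, although rop normally restrains copy number. An f1 origin is also present, allowing single-stranded DNA production.
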