Addgene plasmid #158900: JGI_018061
Purpose: Hydrocarbon Structures for Fuels and Chemicals
Depositing lab: Joint Genome Institute.
Backbone
  Vector backbone: pET28b
  Vector type: Synthetic Biology
Growth in bacteria
  Bacterial resistance: Kanamycin, 50 μg/mL
  Growth temperature: 37°C
  Growth strain: Top10
  Copy number: High Copy
Gene/Insert
  Gene/Insert name: WP_100422947_1 (alt name: Batch220B_p034)
  Species: Synthetic
  Cloning method: Gibson Cloning
Terms and licenses: Academic/Nonprofit Terms; Industry Terms: Not Available to Industry
Depositor comments: pET28b_NdeIXhoI vector with WP_100422947_1 insert, JGI ICE Registry: https://registry.jgi.doe.gov/entry/18061
How to cite: JGI_018061 was a gift from Joint Genome Institute (Addgene plasmid # 158900 ; http://n2t.net/addgene:158900 ; RRID:Addgene_158900)
